>Addgene plasmid #66942 | pCAS9-mCherry-TUBB | depositor full sequence | sequence record 115685 | pCAS9-mCherry-TUBB sequence 10122 bps
CTGCAGCCTGAATATGGGCCAAACAGGATATCTGTGGTAAGCAGTTCCTGCCCCGGCTCAGGGCCAAGAA
CAGATGGAACAGCTGAATATGGGCCAAACAGGATATCTGTGGTAAGCAGTTCCTGCCCCGGCTCAGGGCC
AAGAACAGATGGTCCCCAGATGCGGTCCAGCCCTCAGCAGTTTCTAGAGAACCATCAGATGTTTCCAGGG
TGCCCCAAGGACCTGAAATGACCCTGTGCCTTATTTGAACTAACCAATCAGTTCGCTTCTCGCTTCTGTT
CGCGCGCTTCTGCTCCCCGAGCTCAATAAAAGAGCCCACAACCCCTCACTCGGGGCGCCAGTCCTCCGAT
TGACTGAGTCGCCCGGGTACCCGTGTATCCAATAAACCCTCTTGCAGTTGCATCCGACTTGTGGTCTCGC
TGTTCCTTGGGAGGGTCTCCTCTGAGTGATTGACTACCCGTCAGCGGGGGTCTTTCATTTGGGGGCTCGT
CCGGGATCGGGAGACCCCTGCCCAGGGACCACCGACCCACCACCGGGAGGTAAGCTGGCCAGCAACTTAT
CTGTGTCTGTCCGATTGTCTAGTGTCTATGACTGATTTTATGCGCCTGCGTCGGTACTAGCTAGTTAGCT
AACTAGCTCTGTATCTGGCGGACCCGTGGTGGAACTGACGAGTTCTGAACACCCGGCCGCAACCCTGGGA
GACGTCCCAGGGACTTTGGGGGCCGTTTTTGTGGCCCGACCTGAGGAAGGGAGTCGATGTGGAATCCGAC
CCCGTCAGGATATGTGGTTCTGGTAGGAGACGAGAACCTAAAACAGTTCCCGCCTCCGTCTGAATTTTTG
CTTTCGGTTTGGAACCGAAGCCGCGCGTCTTGTCTGCTGCAGCATCGTTCTGTGTTGTCTCTGTCTGACT
GTGTTTCTGTATTTGTCTGAAAATTAGGGCCAGACTGTTACCACTCCCTTAAGTTTGACCTTAGATCACT
GGAAAGATGTCGAGCGGCTCGCTCACAACCAGTCGGTAGATGTCAAGAAGAGACGTTGGGTTACCTTCTG
CTCTGCAGAATGGCCAACCTTTAACGTCGGATGGCCGCGAGACGGCACCTTTAACCGAGACCTCATCACC
CAGGTTAAGATCAAGGTCTTTTCACCTGGCCCGCATGGACACCCAGACCAGGTCCCCTACATCGTGACCT
GGGAAGCCTTGGCTTTTGACCCCCCTCCCTGGGTCAAGCCCTTTGTACACCCTAAGCCTCCGCCTCCTCT
TCCTCCATCCGCCCCGTCTCTCCCCCTTGAACCTCCTCGTTCGACCCCGCCTCGATCCTCCCTTTATCCA
GCCCTCACTCCTTCTCTAGGCGCCGGCCGGATCCGAGGGCCTATTTCCCATGATTCCTTCATATTTGCAT
ATACGATACAAGGCTGTTAGAGAGATAATTGGAATTAATTTGACTGTAAACACAAAGATATTAGTACAAA
ATACGTGACGTAGAAAGTAATAATTTCTTGGGTAGTTTGCAGTTTTAAAATTATGTTTTAAAATGGACTA
TCATATGCTTACCGTAACTTGAAAGTATTTCGATTTCTTGGCTTTATATATCTTGTGGAAAGGACGAAAC
ACCGGGTGAGGAGGCCGAAGAGGGTTTTAGAGCTAGAAATAGCAAGTTAAAATAAGGCTAGTCCGTTATC
AACTTGAAAAAGTGGCACCGAGTCGGTGCTTTTTTTCGAATTCCGATGTACGGGCCAGATATACGCGTTG
ACATTGATTATTGTCTAGTTATTAATAGTAATCAATTACGGGGTCATTAGTTCATAGCCCATATATGGAG
TTCCGCGTTACATAACTTACGGTAAATGGCCCGCCTGGCTGACCGCCCAACGACCCCCGCCCATTGACGT
CAATAATGACGTATGTTCCCATAGTAACGCCAATAGGGACTTTCCATTGACGTCAATGGGTGGAGTATTT
ACGGTAAACTGCCCACTTGGCAGTACATCAAGTGTATCATATGCCAAGTACGCCCCCTATTGACGTCAAT
GACGGTAAATGGCCCGCCTGGCATTATGCCCAGTACATGACCTTATGGGACTTTCCTACTTGGCAGTACA
TCTACGTATTAGTCATCGCTATTACCATGGTGATGCGGTTTTGGCAGTACATCAATGGGCGTGGATAGCG
GTTTGACTCACGGGGATTTCCAAGTCTCCACCCCATTGACGTCAATGGGAGTTTGTTTTGGCACCAAAAT
CAACGGGACTTTCCAAAATGTCGTAACAACTCCGCCCCATTGACGCAAATGGGCGGTAGGCGTGTACGGT
GGGAGGTCTATATAAGCAGAGCTCTCTGGCTAACTAGAGAACCCACTGCTTACTGGCTTATCGAAATTAA
GCTTCCGCGTACGGCCACCATGGATTATAAGGATGACGACGATAAGGTGAGCAAGGGCGAGGAGGATAAC
ATGGCCATCATCAAGGAGTTCATGCGCTTCAAGGTGCACATGGAGGGCTCCGTGAACGGCCACGAGTTCG
AGATCGAGGGCGAGGGCGAGGGCCGCCCCTACGAGGGCACCCAGACCGCCAAGCTGAAGGTGACCAAGGG
TGGCCCCCTGCCCTTCGCCTGGGACATCCTGTCCCCTCAGTTCATGTACGGCTCCAAGGCCTACGTGAAG
CACCCCGCCGACATCCCCGACTACTTGAAGCTGTCCTTCCCCGAGGGCTTCAAGTGGGAGCGCGTGATGA
ACTTCGAGGACGGCGGCGTGGTGACCGTGACCCAGGACTCCTCCCTGCAGGACGGCGAGTTCATCTACAA
GGTGAAGCTGCGCGGCACCAACTTCCCCTCCGACGGCCCCGTAATGCAGAAGAAGACCATGGGCTGGGAG
GCCTCCTCCGAGCGGATGTACCCCGAGGACGGCGCCCTGAAGGGCGAGATCAAGCAGAGGCTGAAGCTGA
AGGACGGCGGCCACTACGACGCTGAGGTCAAGACCACCTACAAGGCCAAGAAGCCCGTGCAGCTGCCCGG
CGCCTACAACGTCAACATCAAGTTGGACATCACCTCCCACAACGAGGACTACACCATCGTGGAACAGTAC
GAACGCGCCGAGGGCCGCCACTCCACCGGCGGCATGGACGAGCTGTACAAGGTCGCTACCATCGAGGGAT
CCGGAGAGGGCAGAGGAAGTCTGCTAACATGCGGTGACGTCGAGGAGAATCCTGGCCCAATGGACAAGAA
GTACAGCATCGGCCTGGACATCGGCACCAACAGCGTGGGCTGGGCCGTGATCACCGACGAGTACAAGGTG
CCCAGCAAGAAGTTCAAGGTGCTGGGCAACACCGACCGCCACAGCATCAAGAAGAACCTGATCGGCGCCC
TGCTGTTCGACAGCGGCGAGACCGCCGAGGCCACCCGCCTGAAGCGCACCGCCCGCCGCCGCTACACCCG
CCGCAAGAACCGCATCTGCTACCTGCAGGAGATCTTCAGCAACGAGATGGCCAAGGTGGACGACAGCTTC
TTCCACCGCCTGGAGGAGAGCTTCCTGGTGGAGGAGGACAAGAAGCACGAGCGCCACCCCATCTTCGGCA
ACATCGTGGACGAGGTGGCCTACCACGAGAAGTACCCCACCATCTACCACCTGCGCAAGAAGCTGGTGGA
CAGCACCGACAAGGCCGACCTGCGCCTGATCTACCTGGCCCTGGCCCACATGATCAAGTTCCGCGGCCAC
TTCCTGATCGAGGGCGACCTGAACCCCGACAACAGCGACGTGGACAAGCTGTTCATCCAGCTGGTGCAGA
CCTACAACCAGCTGTTCGAGGAGAACCCCATCAACGCCAGCGGCGTGGACGCCAAGGCCATCCTGAGCGC
CCGCCTGAGCAAGAGCCGCCGCCTGGAGAACCTGATCGCCCAGCTGCCCGGCGAGAAGAAGAACGGCCTG
TTCGGCAACCTGATCGCCCTGAGCCTGGGCCTGACCCCCAACTTCAAGAGCAACTTCGACCTGGCCGAGG
ACGCCAAGCTGCAGCTGAGCAAGGACACCTACGACGACGACCTGGACAACCTGCTGGCCCAGATCGGCGA
CCAGTACGCCGACCTGTTCCTGGCCGCCAAGAACCTGAGCGACGCCATCCTGCTGAGCGACATCCTGCGC
GTGAACACCGAGATCACCAAGGCCCCCCTGAGCGCCAGCATGATCAAGCGCTACGACGAGCACCACCAGG
ACCTGACCCTGCTGAAGGCCCTGGTGCGCCAGCAGCTGCCCGAGAAGTACAAGGAGATCTTCTTCGACCA
GAGCAAGAACGGCTACGCCGGCTACATCGACGGCGGCGCCAGCCAGGAGGAGTTCTACAAGTTCATCAAG
CCCATCCTGGAGAAGATGGACGGCACCGAGGAGCTGCTGGTGAAGCTGAACCGCGAGGACCTGCTGCGCA
AGCAGCGCACCTTCGACAACGGCAGCATCCCCCACCAGATCCACCTGGGCGAGCTGCACGCCATCCTGCG
CCGCCAGGAGGACTTCTACCCCTTCCTGAAGGACAACCGCGAGAAGATCGAGAAGATCCTGACCTTCCGC
ATCCCCTACTACGTCGGCCCCCTGGCCCGCGGCAACAGCCGCTTCGCCTGGATGACCCGCAAGAGCGAGG
AGACCATCACCCCCTGGAACTTCGAGGAGGTGGTGGACAAGGGCGCCAGCGCCCAGAGCTTCATCGAGCG
CATGACCAACTTCGACAAGAACCTGCCCAACGAGAAGGTGCTGCCCAAGCACAGCCTGCTGTACGAGTAC
TTCACCGTGTACAACGAGCTGACCAAGGTGAAGTACGTGACCGAGGGCATGCGCAAGCCCGCCTTCCTGA
GCGGCGAGCAGAAGAAGGCCATCGTGGACCTGCTGTTCAAGACCAACCGCAAGGTGACCGTGAAGCAGCT
GAAGGAGGACTACTTCAAGAAGATCGAGTGCTTCGACAGCGTGGAGATCAGCGGCGTGGAGGACCGCTTC
AACGCCAGCCTGGGCACCTACCACGACCTGCTGAAGATCATCAAGGACAAGGACTTCCTGGACAACGAGG
AGAACGAGGACATCCTGGAGGACATCGTGCTGACCCTGACCCTGTTCGAGGACCGCGAGATGATCGAGGA
GCGCCTGAAGACCTACGCCCACCTGTTCGACGACAAGGTGATGAAGCAGCTGAAGCGCCGCCGCTACACC
GGCTGGGGCCGCCTGAGCCGCAAGCTGATCAACGGCATCCGCGACAAGCAGAGCGGCAAGACCATCCTGG
ACTTCCTGAAGAGCGACGGCTTCGCCAACCGCAACTTCATGCAGCTGATCCACGACGACAGCCTGACCTT
CAAGGAGGACATCCAGAAGGCCCAGGTGAGCGGCCAGGGCGACAGCCTGCACGAGCACATCGCCAACCTG
GCCGGCAGCCCCGCCATCAAGAAGGGCATCCTGCAGACCGTGAAGGTGGTGGACGAGCTGGTGAAGGTGA
TGGGCCGCCACAAGCCCGAGAACATCGTGATCGAGATGGCCCGCGAGAACCAGACCACCCAGAAGGGCCA
GAAGAACAGCCGCGAGCGCATGAAGCGCATCGAGGAGGGCATCAAGGAGCTGGGCAGCCAGATCCTGAAG
GAGCACCCCGTGGAGAACACCCAGCTGCAGAACGAGAAGCTGTACCTGTACTACCTGCAGAACGGCCGCG
ACATGTACGTGGACCAGGAGCTGGACATCAACCGCCTGAGCGACTACGACGTGGACCACATCGTGCCCCA
GAGCTTCCTGAAGGACGACAGCATCGACAACAAGGTGCTGACCCGCAGCGACAAGAACCGCGGCAAGAGC
GACAACGTGCCCAGCGAGGAGGTGGTGAAGAAGATGAAGAACTACTGGCGCCAGCTGCTGAACGCCAAGC
TGATCACCCAGCGCAAGTTCGACAACCTGACCAAGGCCGAGCGCGGCGGCCTGAGCGAGCTGGACAAGGC
CGGCTTCATCAAGCGCCAGCTGGTGGAGACCCGCCAGATCACCAAGCACGTGGCCCAGATCCTGGACAGC
CGCATGAACACCAAGTACGACGAGAACGACAAGCTGATCCGCGAGGTGAAGGTGATCACCCTGAAGAGCA
AGCTGGTGAGCGACTTCCGCAAGGACTTCCAGTTCTACAAGGTGCGCGAGATCAACAACTACCACCACGC
CCACGACGCCTACCTGAACGCCGTGGTGGGCACCGCCCTGATCAAGAAGTACCCCAAGCTGGAGAGCGAG
TTCGTGTACGGCGACTACAAGGTGTACGACGTGCGCAAGATGATCGCCAAGAGCGAGCAGGAGATCGGCA
AGGCCACCGCCAAGTACTTCTTCTACAGCAACATCATGAACTTCTTCAAGACCGAGATCACCCTGGCCAA
CGGCGAGATCCGCAAGCGCCCCCTGATCGAGACCAACGGCGAGACCGGCGAGATCGTGTGGGACAAGGGC
CGCGACTTCGCCACCGTGCGCAAGGTGCTGAGCATGCCCCAGGTGAACATCGTGAAGAAGACCGAGGTGC
AGACCGGCGGCTTCAGCAAGGAGAGCATCCTGCCCAAGCGCAACAGCGACAAGCTGATCGCCCGCAAGAA
GGACTGGGACCCCAAGAAGTACGGCGGCTTCGACAGCCCCACCGTGGCCTACAGCGTGCTGGTGGTGGCC
AAGGTGGAGAAGGGCAAGAGCAAGAAGCTGAAGAGCGTGAAGGAGCTGCTGGGCATCACCATCATGGAGC
GCAGCAGCTTCGAGAAGAACCCCATCGACTTCCTGGAGGCCAAGGGCTACAAGGAGGTGAAGAAGGACCT
GATCATCAAGCTGCCCAAGTACAGCCTGTTCGAGCTGGAGAACGGCCGCAAGCGCATGCTGGCCAGCGCC
GGCGAGCTGCAGAAGGGCAACGAGCTGGCCCTGCCCAGCAAGTACGTGAACTTCCTGTACCTGGCCAGCC
ACTACGAGAAGCTGAAGGGCAGCCCCGAGGACAACGAGCAGAAGCAGCTGTTCGTGGAGCAGCACAAGCA
CTACCTGGACGAGATCATCGAGCAGATCAGCGAGTTCAGCAAGCGCGTGATCCTGGCCGACGCCAACCTG
GACAAGGTGCTGAGCGCCTACAACAAGCACCGCGACAAGCCCATCCGCGAGCAGGCCGAGAACATCATCC
ACCTGTTCACCCTGACCAACCTGGGCGCCCCCGCCGCCTTCAAGTACTTCGACACCACCATCGACCGCAA
GCGCTACACCAGCACCAAGGAGGTGCTGGACGCCACCCTGATCCACCAGAGCATCACCGGCCTGTACGAG
ACCCGCATCGACCTGAGCCAGCTGGGCGGCGACAGCCGCGCCGACCCCAAGAAGAAGCGCAAGGTGTGAG
CGGCCGCATCGATAAAATAAAAGATTTTATTTAGTCTCCAGAAAAAGGGGGGAATGAAAGACCCCACCTG
TAGGTTTGGCAAGCTAGCTTAAGTAACGCCATTTTGCAAGGCATGGAAAAATACATAACTGAGAATAGAG
AAGTTCAGATCAAGGTCAGGAACAGATGGAACAGCTGAATATGGGCCAAACAGGATATCTGTGGTAAGCA
GTTCCTGCCCCGGCTCAGGGCCAAGAACAGATGGAACAGCTGAATATGGGCCAAACAGGATATCTGTGGT
AAGCAGTTCCTGCCCCGGCTCAGGGCCAAGAACAGATGGTCCCCAGATGCGGTCCAGCCCTCAGCAGTTT
CTAGAGAACCATCAGATGTTTCCAGGGTGCCCCAAGGACCTGAAATGACCCTGTGCCTTATTTGAACTAA
CCAATCAGTTCGCTTCTCGCTTCTGTTCGCGCGCTTCTGCTCCCCGAGCTCAATAAAAGAGCCCACAACC
CCTCACTCGGGGCGCCAGTCCTCCGATTGACTGAGTCGCCCGGGTACCCGTGTATCCAATAAACCCTCTT
GCAGTTGCATCCGACTTGTGGTCTCGCTGTTCCTTGGGAGGGTCTCCTCTGAGTGATTGACTACCCGTCA
GCGGGGGTCTTTCATTTCCGACTTGTGGTCTCGCTGCCTTGGGAGGGTCTCCTCTGAGTGATTGACTACC
CGTCAGCGGGGGTCTTCACATGCAGCATGTATCAAAATTAATTTGGTTTTTTTTCTTAAGTATTTACATT
AAATGGCCATAGTTGCATTAATGAATCGGCCAACGCGCGGGGAGAGGCGGTTTGCGTATTGGCGCTCTTC
CGCTTCCTCGCTCACTGACTCGCTGCGCTCGGTCGTTCGGCTGCGGCGAGCGGTATCAGCTCACTCAAAG
GCGGTAATACGGTTATCCACAGAATCAGGGGATAACGCAGGAAAGAACATGTGAGCAAAAGGCCAGCAAA
AGGCCAGGAACCGTAAAAAGGCCGCGTTGCTGGCGTTTTTCCATAGGCTCCGCCCCCCTGACGAGCATCA
CAAAAATCGACGCTCAAGTCAGAGGTGGCGAAACCCGACAGGACTATAAAGATACCAGGCGTTTCCCCCT
GGAAGCTCCCTCGTGCGCTCTCCTGTTCCGACCCTGCCGCTTACCGGATACCTGTCCGCCTTTCTCCCTT
CGGGAAGCGTGGCGCTTTCTCATAGCTCACGCTGTAGGTATCTCAGTTCGGTGTAGGTCGTTCGCTCCAA
GCTGGGCTGTGTGCACGAACCCCCCGTTCAGCCCGACCGCTGCGCCTTATCCGGTAACTATCGTCTTGAG
TCCAACCCGGTAAGACACGACTTATCGCCACTGGCAGCAGCCACTGGTAACAGGATTAGCAGAGCGAGGT
ATGTAGGCGGTGCTACAGAGTTCTTGAAGTGGTGGCCTAACTACGGCTACACTAGAAGGACAGTATTTGG
TATCTGCGCTCTGCTGAAGCCAGTTACCTTCGGAAAAAGAGTTGGTAGCTCTTGATCCGGCAAACAAACC
ACCGCTGGTAGCGGTGGTTTTTTTGTTTGCAAGCAGCAGATTACGCGCAGAAAAAAAGGATCTCAAGAAG
ATCCTTTGATCTTTTCTACGGGGTCTGACGCTCAGTGGAACGAAAACTCACGTTAAGGGATTTTGGTCAT
GAGATTATCAAAAAGGATCTTCACCTAGATCCTTTTAAATTAAAAATGAAGTTTGCGGCCGCAAATCAAT
CTAAAGTATATATGAGTAAACTTGGTCTGACAGTTACCAATGCTTAATCAGTGAGGCACCTATCTCAGCG
ATCTGTCTATTTCGTTCATCCATAGTTGCCTGACTCCCCGTCGTGTAGATAACTACGATACGGGAGGGCT
TACCATCTGGCCCCAGTGCTGCAATGATACCGCGAGACCCACGCTCACCGGCTCCAGATTTATCAGCAAT
AAACCAGCCAGCCGGAAGGGCCGAGCGCAGAAGTGGTCCTGCAACTTTATCCGCCTCCATCCAGTCTATT
AATTGTTGCCGGGAAGCTAGAGTAAGTAGTTCGCCAGTTAATAGTTTGCGCAACGTTGTTGCCATTGCTA
CAGGCATCGTGGTGTCACGCTCGTCGTTTGGTATGGCTTCATTCAGCTCCGGTTCCCAACGATCAAGGCG
AGTTACATGATCCCCCATGTTGTGCAAAAAAGCGGTTAGCTCCTTCGGTCCTCCGATCGTTGTCAGAAGT
AAGTTGGCCGCAGTGTTATCACTCATGGTTATGGCAGCACTGCATAATTCTCTTACTGTCATGCCATCCG
TAAGATGCTTTTCTGTGACTGGTGAGTACTCAACCAAGTCATTCTGAGAATAGTGTATGCGGCGACCGAG
TTGCTCTTGCCCGGCGTCAACACGGGATAATACCGCGCCACATAGCAGAACTTTAAAAGTGCTCATCATT
GGAAAACGTTCTTCGGGGCGAAAACTCTCAAGGATCTTACCGCTGTTGAGATCCAGTTCGATGTAACCCA
CTCGTGCACCCAACTGATCTTCAGCATCTTTTACTTTCACCAGCGTTTCTGGGTGAGCAAAAACAGGAAG
GCAAAATGCCGCAAAAAAGGGAATAAGGGCGACACGGAAATGTTGAATACTCATACTCTTCCTTTTTCAA
TATTATTGAAGCATTTATCAGGGTTATTGTCTCATGAGCGGATACATATTTGAATGTATTTAGAAAAATA
AACAAATAGGGGTTCCGCGCACATTTCCCCGAAAAGTGCCAC
Features (pLannotate 1.2.2; 17 found; start..end, strand, type, name):
      8..477     +  LTR            LTR: long terminal repeat from Moloney murine leukemia virus
    621..879     +  misc_feature   MESV Ψ (fragment): packaging signal of murine embryonic stem cell virus
    938..1354    +  CDS            gag (truncated): truncated Moloney murine leukemia virus (MMLV) gag gene lacking the start codon
   1365..1605    +  promoter       U6 promoter: RNA polymerase III promoter for human U6 snRNA
   1634..1709    +  misc_RNA       gRNA scaffold: guide RNA scaffold for the Streptococcus pyogenes CRISPR/Cas9 system
   1826..2129    +  enhancer       CMV enhancer: human cytomegalovirus immediate early enhancer
   2130..2333    +  promoter       CMV promoter: human cytomegalovirus (CMV) immediate early promoter
   2329..2362    +  LTR            5' LTR (truncated) (fragment): truncated 5' long terminal repeat (LTR) from HIV-1
   2403..2427    +  CDS            3xFLAG (fragment): three tandem FLAG® epitope tags
   2427..3131    +  CDS            mCherry: mCherry is a basic (constitutively fluorescent) red fluorescent protein published in 2004, derived from Discosoma sp.. It is reported to be a very rapidly-maturing monomer with low acid sensitivity.
   3210..7313    +  CDS            cas9: CAS9_STRP1 - Also known as csn1 From Streptococcus pyogenes serotype M1.
   7403..7996    +  LTR            LTR: long terminal repeat from Moloney murine leukemia virus
   8005..8051    +  LTR            5' LTR (truncated) (fragment): truncated long terminal repeat from Moloney murine sarcoma virus
   8134..8182    -  CDS            lacI (fragment): lac repressor; lacI; The lac repressor binds to the lac operator to inhibit transcription in E. coli. This inhibition can be relieved by adding lactose or isopropyl-β-D-thiogalactopyranoside (IPTG).
   8368..8956    -  rep_origin     ori: high-copy-number ColE1/pMB1/pBR322/pUC origin of replication
   9134..9994    -  CDS            AmpR: β-lactamase; bla; confers resistance to ampicillin, carbenicillin, and related antibiotics
   9995..10099   -  promoter       AmpR promoter: bla
