[The description below was written by a language model from this plasmid's Addgene catalogue record and pLannotate feature annotations shown in this document.]
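Description:
pCAS9-mCherry-TUBB is a 10.1 kb mammalian CRISPR/Cas9 expression plasmid built on the pCAS9-mCherry backbone, serving as the "target selector" for the TUBB (beta-tubulin) locus in the CRISPaint gene-tagging system. It is maintained in E. coli through a high-copy ColE1/pUC-type origin and an ampicillin resistance gene (β-lactamase with its own promoter). The expression cassettes sit within a gammaretroviral framework: Moloney murine leukemia virus LTRs flank the payload, with an MESV packaging signal fragment and a truncated gag region downstream of the 5' LTR. The record does not say whether the plasmid is meant to be packaged into virus or simply transfected.

The payload consists of two units. A human U6 RNA polymerase III promoter drives a single guide RNA made of the TUBB-directed spacer joined to the Streptococcus pyogenes gRNA scaffold. Downstream, the CMV enhancer and promoter drive an open reading frame region that begins with a FLAG epitope fragment, followed by mCherry and then S. pyogenes Cas9. The short gap between mCherry and Cas9 is not annotated, so the table does not show whether the two are produced as a fusion or separated by a linker or cleavage peptide. Either way, red fluorescence marks cells that express the nuclease.

In the CRISPaint approach, which depends on ligase-4-mediated end joining, this plasmid supplies Cas9 and the guide that cuts the chosen genomic site in TUBB. This allows a separately supplied tag donor to be ligated into the break, giving modular tagging of the endogenous gene. Small annotated fragments such as the HIV-1 LTR and lacI pieces appear to be backbone remnants.
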