Addgene plasmid #66942: pCAS9-mCherry-TUBB
Purpose: CRISPaint target selector TUBB
Depositing lab: Veit Hornung. Depositing organization: Universitaetsklinikum Bonn. Publication: CRISPaint allows modular base-specific gene tagging using a ligase-4-dependent mechanism. Schmid-Burgk JL, Honing K, Ebert TS, Hornung V. Nat Commun. 2016 Jul 28;7:12338. doi: 10.1038/ncomms12338. PubMed 27465542.
Backbone
  Vector backbone: pCAS9-mCherry
  Backbone manufacturer: Hornung Lab
Growth in bacteria
  Bacterial resistance: Ampicillin, 100 μg/mL
  Growth temperature: 30°C
  Growth strain: DH10B
  Copy number: High Copy
Gene/Insert
  Gene/Insert name: gRNA TUBB
  gRNA/shRNA sequence: GGGTGAGGAGGCCGAAGAGG
Terms and licenses: Academic/Nonprofit Terms; Industry Terms: Not Available to Industry
Depositor comments: please check ip situation sequence with: tacgatacaaggctgttagagag
How to cite: pCAS9-mCherry-TUBB was a gift from Veit Hornung (Addgene plasmid # 66942 ; http://n2t.net/addgene:66942 ; RRID:Addgene_66942)
