>Addgene plasmid #66942 | pCAS9-mCherry-TUBB | addgene partial sequence | sequence record 158240 | mCherry-F 5'-ccccgtaatgcagaagaaga-3'
GGATGTACCCCGAGGACGGCGCCCTGAAGGGCGAGATCAAGCAGAGGCTGAAGCTGAAGGACGGCGGCCA
CTACGACGCTGAGGTCAAGACCACCTACAAGGCCAAGAAGCCCGTGCAGCTGCCCGGCGCCTACAACGTC
AACATCAAGTTGGACATCACCTCCCACAACGAGGACTACACCATCGTGGAACAGTACGAACGCGCCGAGG
GCCGCCACTCCACCGGCGGCATGGACGAGCTGTACAAGGTCGCTACCATCGAGGGATCCGGAGAGGGCAG
AGGAAGTCTGCTAACATGCGGTGACGTCGAGGAGAATCCTGGCCCAATGGACAAGAAGTACAGCATCGGC
CTGGACATCGGCACCAACAGCGTGGGCTGGGCCGTGATCACCGACGAGTACAAGGTGCCCAGCAAGAAGT
TCAAGGTGCTGGGCAACACCGACCGCCACAGCATCAAGAAGAACCTGATCGGCGCCCTGCTGTTCGACAG
CGGCGAGACCGCCGAGGCCACCCGCCTGAAGCGCACCGCCCGCCGCCGCTACACCCGCCGCAAGAACCGC
ATCTGCTACCTGCAGGAGATCTTCAGCAACGAGATGGCCAAGGTGGACGACAGCTTCTTCCACCGCCTGG
AGGAGAGCTTCCTGGTGGAGGAGGACAAGAAGCACGAGCGCCACCCCATCTTCGGCAACATCGTGGACGA
GGTGGCCTACCACGAGAAGTACCCCACCATCTACCACCTGCGCAAGAAGCTGGTGGACAGCACCGACAAG
GCCGACCTGCGCCTGATCTACCTGGCCCTGGCCCACATGATCAAGT
