>Addgene plasmid #66942 | pCAS9-mCherry-TUBB | addgene partial sequence | sequence record 158241 | gag-F 5'-ccaacctttaacgtcggatg-3'
TAAGATCAAGGTCTTTTCACCTGGCCCGCATGGACACCCAGACCAGGTCCCCTACATCGTGACCTGGGAA
GCCTTGGCTTTTGACCCCCCTCCCTGGGTCAAGCCCTTTGTACACCCTAAGCCTCCGCCTCCTCTTCCTC
CATCCGCCCCGTCTCTCCCCCTTGAACCTCCTCGTTCGACCCCGCCTCGATCCTCCCTTTATCCAGCCCT
CACTCCTTCTCTAGGCGCCGGCCGGATCCGAGGGCCTATTTCCCATGATTCCTTCATATTTGCATATACG
ATACAAGGCTGTTAGAGAGATAATTGGAATTAATTTGACTGTAAACACAAAGATATTAGTACAAAATACG
TGACGTAGAAAGTAATAATTTCTTGGGTAGTTTGCAGTTTTAAAATTATGTTTTAAAATGGACTATCATA
TGCTTACCGTAACTTGAAAGTATTTCGATTTCTTGGCTTTATATATCTTGTGGAAAGGACGAAACACCGG
GTGAGGAGGCCGAAGAGGGTTTTAGAGCTAGAAATAGCAAGTTAAAATAAGGCTAGTCCGTTATCAACTT
GAAAAAGTGGCACCGAGTCGGTGCTTTTTTTCGAATTCCGATGTACGGGCCAGATATACGCGTTGACATT
GATTATTGTCTAGTTATTAATAGTAATCAATTACGGGGTCATTAGTTCATAGCCCATATATGGAGTTCCG
CGTTACATAACTTACGGTAAATGGCCCGCCTGGCTGACCGCCCAACGACCCCCGCCCATTGACGTCAATA
ATGACGTATGTTCCCATAGTAACGCCAATAGGGACTTTCCATTGACGTCAATGGGTGGAGTATTTACGGT
AAACTGCCCACTTGGCAGTACATCAAGTGTATCATATGCCAAGTACGCCCC
