>Addgene plasmid #66942 | pCAS9-mCherry-TUBB | addgene partial sequence | sequence record 158248 | pMX-L3205 5'-CCCTTTTTCTGGAGACTAAATAAA-3'
GGCGCTAACCTTGCGCTTCTTCTTGGGGTCGGCGCGGCTGTCGCCGCCCAGCTGGCTCAGGTCGATGCGG
GTCTCGTACAGGCCGGTGATGCTCTGGTGGATCAGGGTGGCGTCCAGCACCTCCTTGGTGCTGGTGTAGC
GCTTGCGGTCGATGGTGGTGTCGAAGTACTTGAAGGCGGCGGGGGCGCCCAGGTTGGTCAGGGTGAACAG
GTGGATGATGTTCTCGGCCTGCTCGCGGATGGGCTTGTCGCGGTGCTTGTTGTAGGCGCTCAGCACCTTG
TCCAGGTTGGCGTCGGCCAGGATCACGCGCTTGCTGAACTCGCTGATCTGCTCGATGATCTCGTCCAGGT
AGTGCTTGTGCTGCTCCACGAACAGCTGCTTCTGCTCGTTGTCCTCGGGGCTGCCCTTCAGCTTCTCGTA
GTGGCTGGCCAGGTACAGGAAGTTCACGTACTTGCTGGGCAGGGCCAGCTCGTTGCCCTTCTGCAGCTCG
CCGGCGCTGGCCAGCATGCGCTTGCGGCCGTTCTCCAGCTCGAACAGGCTGTACTTGGGCAGCTTGATGA
TCAGGTCCTTCTTCACCTCCTTGTAGCCCTTGGCCTCCAGGAAGTCGATGGGGTTCTTCTCGAAGCTGCT
GCGCTCCATGATGGTGATGCCCAGCAGCTCCTTCACGCTCTTCAGCTTCTTGCTCTTGCCCTTCTCCACC
TTGGCCACCACCAGCACGCTGTAGGCCACGGTGGGGCTGTCGAAGCCGCCGTACTTCTTGGGGTCCCAGT
CCTTCTTGCGGGCGATCAGCTTGTCGCTGTTGCGCTTGGG
